>Addgene plasmid #205320 | pX601-AAV-CMV-NLS-ISAba30-NLS-3xHA-bGHpA;U6-BbsI-reRNA | addgene full sequence | sequence record 411112 | Addgene NGS Result
CTTTTGCTCACATGTCCTGCAGGCAGCTGCGCGCTCGCTCGCTCACTGAGGCCGCCCGGGCGTCGGGCGA
CCTTTGGTCGCCCGGCCTCAGTGAGCGAGCGAGCGCGCAGAGAGGGAGTGGCCAACTCCATCACTAGGGG
TTCCTGCGGCCTCTAGACTCGAGGCGTTGACATTGATTATTGACTAGTTATTAATAGTAATCAATTACGG
GGTCATTAGTTCATAGCCCATATATGGAGTTCCGCGTTACATAACTTACGGTAAATGGCCCGCCTGGCTG
ACCGCCCAACGACCCCCGCCCATTGACGTCAATAATGACGTATGTTCCCATAGTAACGCCAATAGGGACT
TTCCATTGACGTCAATGGGTGGAGTATTTACGGTAAACTGCCCACTTGGCAGTACATCAAGTGTATCATA
TGCCAAGTACGCCCCCTATTGACGTCAATGACGGTAAATGGCCCGCCTGGCATTATGCCCAGTACATGAC
CTTATGGGACTTTCCTACTTGGCAGTACATCTACGTATTAGTCATCGCTATTACCATGGTGATGCGGTTT
TGGCAGTACATCAATGGGCGTGGATAGCGGTTTGACTCACGGGGATTTCCAAGTCTCCACCCCATTGACG
TCAATGGGAGTTTGTTTTGGCACCAAAATCAACGGGACTTTCCAAAATGTCGTAACAACTCCGCCCCATT
GACGCAAATGGGCGGTAGGCGTGTACGGTGGGAGGTCTATATAAGCAGAGCTCTCTGGCTAACTACCGGT
GCCACCATGGCCCCAAAGAAGAAGCGGAAGGTCGGTATCCACGGAGTCCCAGCAGCCATGAAGCGGCTGC
AGGCTTTCAAGTACGAGATGGTGCCCAACGGACAGCAGGAGAGGCAGATGAGAAGATTCGCCGGGAGCTG
CCGGTTCGTGTACAACAAGGCCCTGGCCCTGCAGAAGGAGAGATACGAGAGAGGAGAAAAGAAGCTGGGG
TACGCCGGCCTGTGCAAGCTGCTGACAGAGTGGAGGAACAGCAGCGAGATGGCTTGGCTGGCCGACGCTC
CTGTGCATCCTCTGCAGCAGACCCTGAAGGATCTGGAGAGAGCCTACAGCAATTTCTTCGCCAAGCGCGC
CGACTTTCCCAGATTCAAAAAGAAGGGCTGTCACTCCAGCTTCCGCTACCCCGATCCCAAACAGATCAAA
CTGGAGCAGCACAACAGCAGAATCTTCCTGCCAAAGCTGGGCTGGATTAGATACCGCAAGAGTAGAGACG
TGCTGGGAGCCGTGAAAAACGTGACCGTGAGTCTGAGCGGCGGGAAATGGTTCGTGAGCATCCAGACAGA
GCGGGAAGTGGAGCAGCCCATCCCTCAGGGAGGAGCTGTGGGAATTGACATGGGGATCGCCAGATTCGCT
ACCATTAGCGACGGAAAGTTCTACGCTCCCCTGAACAGCTTCAAAAGACACGAGAAGAGACTGAGATGCG
CCCAGCAGGCCCTGTCTAGAAAGGTGAAGTTCAGCAACAACTGGCAGAAAGCCAAAGCCAGAATCCAGAG
AATCCATAGCAGAATCGGCAACGCCAGAAGAGACTTCCTGCACAAGACCAGCACCGCCATCAGCCAGAAC
CATGCCATGGTGTGCATCGAGGACCTGCAGGTGAGAAACATGAGCAAGAGCGCCGCCGGAACCCCTGAAC
AGCCTGGAAGAAACGTGAGAGCCAAAAGCGGCCTGAACAAGAGCATCCTGGACCAGGGATGGTTCGAATT
TAGAAGACAGCTGGACTACAAGCTGGCCTGGAACGGAGGCTGGCTGGTGGCTGTGCCTCCTAAAAACACC
AGCAGAACCTGCCCCTGCTGCGCTCATGTGAGCGCTGATAACAGACAGACCCAGGAGAGATTTGAGTGCA
TCGAGTGTGGCTTCGAGGGCAACGCTGACGTGGTGGGAGCTATCAACGTGCTGAGAGCCGGCCACGCTAG
ACTGGCTTGTGAGGTGAGCGACGCCGTGGGAAGTCCAGCTGCTGGAACACACCGGAGCGACTCTGATCAG
GCCCACTGTAGGGTGAAAAGGCCGGCGGCCACGAAAAAGGCCGGCCAGGCAAAAAAGAAAAAGGGATCCT
ACCCATACGATGTTCCAGATTACGCTTACCCATACGATGTTCCAGATTACGCTTACCCATACGATGTTCC
AGATTACGCTTAAGAATTCCTAGAGCTCGCTGATCAGCCTCGACTGTGCCTTCTAGTTGCCAGCCATCTG
TTGTTTGCCCCTCCCCCGTGCCTTCCTTGACCCTGGAAGGTGCCACTCCCACTGTCCTTTCCTAATAAAA
TGAGGAAATTGCATCGCATTGTCTGAGTAGGTGTCATTCTATTCTGGGGGGTGGGGTGGGGCAGGACAGC
AAGGGGGAGGATTGGGAAGAGAATAGCAGGCATGCTGGGGAGGTACCAAAAAATGAGACCTGCCGTGGTC
TCCTTGACATCCTCCCCGGCCTGAAGGCCGGAGATTCCTACGGCGCTCAGACGCGGCAATGAGCCTGGTC
TGAGTCGCTTCGGTGGGTTCCTGCTGCTGGCGACCCTACTGCATCGCTCACTTCACAGGCTAACCGGGCG
TGCCCCGCCCTTAGTACATTGATCGCGCCGACCACATCGGCATTACGGTGTTTCGTCCTTTCCACAAGAT
ATATAAAGCCAAGAAATCGAAATACTTTCAAGTTACGGTAAGCATATGATAGTCCATTTTAAAACATAAT
TTTAAAACTGCAAACTACCCAAGAAATTATTACTTTCTACGTCACGTATTTTGTACTAATATCTTTGTGT
TTACAGTCAAATTAATTCCAATTATCTCTCTAACAGCCTTGTATCGTATATGCAAATATGAAGGAATCAT
GGGAAATAGGCCCTCGCGGCCGCAGGAACCCCTAGTGATGGAGTTGGCCACTCCCTCTCTGCGCGCTCGC
TCGCTCACTGAGGCCGGGCGACCAAAGGTCGCCCGACGCCCGGGCTTTGCCCGGGCGGCCTCAGTGAGCG
AGCGAGCGCGCAGCTGCCTGCAGGGGCGCCTGATGCGGTATTTTCTCCTTACGCATCTGTGCGGTATTTC
ACACCGCATA
[95 nt withheld, positions 3091-3185]
T
[46 nt withheld, positions 3187-3232]
C
[141 nt withheld, positions 3234-3374]
CCTTTGACGTTGGAGTCCACGTTCTTT
[37 nt withheld, positions 3402-3438]
ACTCTATCTCGGGCTATTCTTTTGATTTATAAGGGATTTTGCCGATTTCGGTCTATTGGTTAAAAAATGA
GCTGATTTAACAAAAATTTAACGCGAATTTTAACAAAATATTAACGTTTACAATTTTATGGTGCACTCTC
AGTACAATCTGCTCTGATGCCGCATAGTTAAGCCAGCCCCGACACCCGCCAACACCCGCTGACGCGCCCT
GACGGGCTTGTCTGCTCCCGGCATCCGCTTACAGACAAGCTGTGACCGTCTCCGGGAGCTGCATGTGTCA
GAGGTTTTCACCGTCATCACCGAAACGCGCGAGACGAAAGGGCCTCGTGATACGCCTATTTTTATAGGTT
AATGTCATGATAATAATGGTTTCTTAGACGTCAGGTGGCACTTTTCGGGGAAATGTGCGCGGAACCCCTA
TTTGTTTATTTTTCTAAATACATTCAAATATGTATCCGCTCATGAGACAATAACCCTGATAAATGCTTCA
ATAATATTGAAAAAGGAAGAGTATGAGTATTCAACATTTCCGTGTCGCCCTTATTCCCTTTTTTGCGGCA
TTTTGCCTTCCTGTTTTTGCTCACCCAGAAACGCTGGTGAAAGTAAAAGATGCTGAAGATCAGTTGGGTG
CACGAGTGGGTTACATCGAACTGGATCTCAACAGCGGTAAGATCCTTGAGAGTTTTCGCCCCGAAGAACG
TTTTCCAATGATGAGCACTTTTAAAGTTCTGCTATGTGGCGCGGTATTATCCCGTATTGACGCCGGGCAA
GAGCAACTCGGTCGCCGCATACACTATTCTCAGAATGACTTGGTTGAGTACTCACCAGTCACAGAAAAGC
ATCTTACGGATGGCATGACAGTAAGAGAATTATGCAGTGCTGCCATAACCATGAGTGATAACACTGCGGC
CAACTTACTTCTGACAACGATCGGAGGACCGAAGGAGCTAACCGCTTTTTTGCACAACATGGGGGATCAT
GTAACTCGCCTTGATCGTTGGGAACCGGAGCTGAATGAAGCCATACCAAACGACGAGCGTGACACCACGA
TGCCTGTAGCAATGGCAACAACGTTGCGCAAACTATTAACTGGCGAACTACTTACTCTAGCTTCCCGGCA
ACAATTAATAGACTGGATGGAGGCGGATAAAGTTGCAGGACCACTTCTGCGCTCGGCCCTTCCGGCTGGC
TGGTTTATTGCTGATAAATCTGGAGCCGGTGAGCGTGGAAGCCGCGGTATCATTGCAGCACTGGGGCCAG
ATGGTAAGCCCTCCCGTATCGTAGTTATCTACACGACGGGGAGTCAGGCAACTATGGATGAACGAAATAG
ACAGATCGCTGAGATAGGTGCCTCACTGATTAAGCATTGGTAACTGTCAGACCAAGTTTACTCATATATA
CTTTAGATTGATTTAAAACTTCATTTTTAATTTAAAAGGATCTAGGTGAAGATCCTTTTTGATAATCTCA
TGACCAAAATCCCTTAACGTGAGTTTTCGTTCCACTGAGCGTCAGACCCCGTAGAAAAGATCAAAGGATC
TTCTTGAGATCCTTTTTTTCTGCGCGTAATCTGCTGCTTGCAAACAAAAAAACCACCGCTACCAGCGGTG
GTTTGTTTGCCGGATCAAGAGCTACCAACTCTTTTTCCGAAGGTAACTGGCTTCAGCAGAGCGCAGATAC
CAAATACTGTTCTTCTAGTGTAGCCGTAGTTAGGCCACCACTTCAAGAACTCTGTAGCACCGCCTACATA
CCTCGCTCTGCTAATCCTGTTACCAGTGGCTGCTGCCAGTGGCGATAAGTCGTGTCTTACCGGGTTGGAC
TCAAGACGATAGTTACCGGATAAGGCGCAGCGGTCGGGCTGAACGGGGGGTTCGTGCACACAGCCCAGCT
TGGAGCGAACGACCTACACCGAACTGAGATACCTACAGCGTGAGCTATGAGAAAGCGCCACGCTTCCCGA
AGGGAGAAAGGCGGACAGGTATCCGGTAAGCGGCAGGGTCGGAACAGGAGAGCGCACGAGGGAGCTTCCA
GGGGGAAACGCCTGGTATCTTTATAGTCCTGTCGGGTTTCGCCACCTCTGACTTGAGCGTCGATTTTTGT
GATGCTCGTCAGGGGGGCGGAGCCTATGGAAAAACGCCAGCAACGCGGCCTTTTTACGGTTCCTGGCCTT
TTGCTGGC
Features (pLannotate 1.2.2; 19 found; start..end, strand, type, name):
     27..54      +  repeat_region  AAV2 ITR (fragment): inverted terminal repeat of adeno-associated virus serotype 2 inverted
     83..110     +  repeat_region  AAV2 ITR (fragment): inverted terminal repeat of adeno-associated virus serotype 2 inverted
    169..548     +  enhancer       CMV enhancer: human cytomegalovirus immediate early enhancer
    549..752     +  promoter       CMV promoter: human cytomegalovirus (CMV) immediate early promoter
    888..1970    +  CDS            insQ (fragment): INSQ_ECOLI - Also known as tnpB, ydcM. Protein inferred from homology: Swiss-Prot protein existence level 3. Required for the transposition of the insertion element. From Escherichia coli (strain K12).
   2046..2093    +  CDS            nucleoplasmin NLS: bipartite nuclear localization signal from nucleoplasmin
   2100..2116    +  CDS            3xHA (fragment): three tandem HA epitope tags
   2127..2143    +  CDS            3xHA (fragment): three tandem HA epitope tags
   2154..2182    +  CDS            3xHA (fragment): three tandem HA epitope tags
   2214..2325    +  polyA_signal   bGH poly(A) signal: bovine growth hormone polyadenylation signal
   2645..2885    -  promoter       U6 promoter: RNA polymerase III promoter for human U6 snRNA
   2894..3034    +  repeat_region  AAV2 ITR: inverted terminal repeat of adeno-associated virus serotype 2 inverted
   3039..3090    -  misc_feature   bom (fragment): basis of mobility region from pBR322
   3109..3564    +  rep_origin     f1 ori (sequence partly withheld): f1 bacteriophage origin of replication; arrow indicates direction of (+) strand synthesis
   3565..3614    -  misc_feature   bom (fragment): basis of mobility region from pBR322
   3716..3751    -  CDS            rop (fragment): Rop protein, which maintains plasmids at low copy number; rop
   3846..3950    +  promoter       AmpR promoter: bla
   3951..4811    +  CDS            AmpR: β-lactamase; bla; confers resistance to ampicillin, carbenicillin, and related antibiotics
   4982..5570    +  rep_origin     ori: high-copy-number ColE1/pMB1/pBR322/pUC origin of replication
