[The description below was written by a language model from this plasmid's Addgene catalogue record and pLannotate feature annotations shown in this document.]
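Description:
pX601-AAV-CMV-NLS-ISAba30-NLS-3xHA-bGHpA;U6-BbsI-reRNA is an all-in-one adeno-associated virus transfer plasmid (pAAV/pX601-type backbone, about 5.6 kb) for mammalian expression of a miniature RNA-guided nuclease, the ISAba30 TnpB, together with its guide RNA (reRNA). It is maintained in bacteria through a high-copy ColE1/pUC-type origin and selected with ampicillin via the β-lactamase gene. An f1 phage origin is also present in the backbone. The record lists a recombination-deficient propagation strain, consistent with the need to keep the AAV2 inverted terminal repeats intact. In the annotation one ITR is detected in full and the other only as short fragments.

Between the ITRs, which define the segment packaged into AAV particles, sit two expression units. The first uses the CMV immediate-early enhancer and promoter to drive a humanized ISAba30 TnpB coding sequence, which the annotation tool recognised by homology to E. coli insQ/tnpB. According to the construct name the protein is flanked by nuclear localization signals, of which the C-terminal nucleoplasmin bipartite NLS is annotated. It carries a C-terminal 3xHA epitope tag for detection, and the transcript ends at a bovine growth hormone polyadenylation signal. The second unit, in the opposite orientation, is a human U6 RNA polymerase III promoter that, per the name, drives the reRNA scaffold with BbsI sites for inserting a target-specific guide sequence. The scaffold and cloning sites themselves are not annotated in the feature table.

The small size of TnpB lets the nuclease and guide cassette fit within a single AAV genome, so the plasmid suits transfection-based or AAV-delivered genome editing in mammalian cells once a guide has been cloned in.
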