Addgene plasmid #205320: pX601-AAV-CMV-NLS-ISAba30-NLS-3xHA-bGHpA;U6-BbsI-reRNA
Purpose: All-in-one AAV vector expressing ISAba30 TnpB and its reRNA
Depositing lab: Haoyi Wang. Depositing organization: Institute of Zoology, Chinese Academy of Sciences. Publication: Evolutionary mining and functional characterization of TnpB nucleases identify efficient miniature genome editors. Xiang G, Li Y, Sun J, Huo Y, Cao S, Cao Y, Guo Y, Yang L, Cai Y, Zhang YE, Wang H. Nat Biotechnol. 2023 Jun 29. doi: 10.1038/s41587-023-01857-x. PubMed 37386294.
Backbone
  Vector backbone: pAAV
  Vector type: Mammalian Expression, AAV
Growth in bacteria
  Bacterial resistance: Ampicillin, 100 μg/mL
  Growth temperature: 37°C
  Growth strain: NEB Stable
  Copy number: High Copy
Gene/Insert
  Gene/Insert name: humanized ISAba30 TnpB
  Species: Other
  Tag / fusion protein: 3 x HA (C terminal on insert)
  Cloning method: Unknown
Terms and licenses: Academic/Nonprofit Terms; Industry Terms: Not Available to Industry
How to cite: pX601-AAV-CMV-NLS-ISAba30-NLS-3xHA-bGHpA;U6-BbsI-reRNA was a gift from Haoyi Wang (Addgene plasmid # 205320 ; http://n2t.net/addgene:205320 ; RRID:Addgene_205320)
